LOCUS       Exported 4835 bp ds-DNA circular SYN 12-MAY-2021
DEFINITION  bacterial expression of AcrIIA1.
ACCESSION   .
VERSION     .
KEYWORDS    pRAU168
SOURCE      synthetic DNA construct
  ORGANISM  synthetic DNA construct
REFERENCE   1 (bases 1 to 4835)
  AUTHORS   Rauch BJ, Silvis MR, Hultquist JF, Waters CS, McGregor MJ, Krogan
            NJ, Bondy-Denomy J
  TITLE     Inhibition of CRISPR-Cas9 with Bacteriophage Proteins.
  JOURNAL   Cell. 2016 Dec 22. pii: S0092-8674(16)31683-X. doi:
            10.1016/j.cell.2016.12.009.
  PUBMED    28041849
REFERENCE   2 (bases 1 to 4835)
  AUTHORS   .
  TITLE     Direct Submission
  JOURNAL   Exported May 12, 2021 from SnapGene Server 1.1.58
            http://www.snapgene.com
FEATURES             Location/Qualifiers
     source          1..4835
                     /organism="synthetic DNA construct"
                     /mol_type="other DNA"
     promoter        17..301
                     /gene="araBAD"
                     /label=araBAD promoter
                     /note="promoter of the L-arabinose operon of E. coli; the
                     araC regulatory gene is transcribed in the opposite
                     direction (Guzman et al., 1995)"
     primer_bind     224..243
                     /label=pBAD Forward
                     /note="For vectors with E. coli araBAD promoter, forward
                     primer"
     terminator      879..965
                     /gene="Escherichia coli rrnB"
                     /label=rrnB T1 terminator
                     /note="transcription terminator T1 from the E. coli rrnB
                     gene"
     terminator      1057..1084
                     /label=rrnB T2 terminator
                     /note="transcription terminator T2 from the E. coli rrnB
                     gene"
     promoter        1103..1194
                     /gene="bla"
                     /label=AmpR promoter
     CDS             1195..2055
                     /codon_start=1
                     /gene="bla"
                     /product="beta-lactamase"
                     /label=AmpR
                     /note="confers resistance to ampicillin, carbenicillin, and
                     related antibiotics"
                     /translation="MSIQHFRVALIPFFAAFCLPVFAHPETLVKVKDAEDQLGARVGYI
                     ELDLNSGKILESFRPEERFPMMSTFKVLLCGAVLSRVDAGQEQLGRRIHYSQNDLVEYS
                     PVTEKHLTDGMTVRELCSAAITMSDNTAANLLLTTIGGPKELTAFLHNMGDHVTRLDRW
                     EPELNEAIPNDERDTTMPVAMATTLRKLLTGELLTLASRQQLIDWMEADKVAGPLLRSA
                     LPAGWFIADKSGAGERGSRGIIAALGPDGKPSRIVVIYTTGSQATMDERNRQIAEIGAS
                     LIKHW"
     primer_bind     complement(1413..1432)
                     /label=Amp-R
                     /note="Ampicillin resistance gene, reverse primer"
     rep_origin      2097..2552
                     /direction=RIGHT
                     /label=f1 ori
                     /note="f1 bacteriophage origin of replication; arrow
                     indicates direction of (+) strand synthesis"
     primer_bind     complement(2184..2203)
                     /label=F1ori-R
                     /note="F1 origin, reverse primer"
     primer_bind     2394..2415
                     /label=F1ori-F
                     /note="F1 origin, forward primer"
     rep_origin      2663..3251
                     /direction=RIGHT
                     /label=ori
                     /note="high-copy-number ColE1/pMB1/pBR322/pUC origin of
                     replication"
     primer_bind     3152..3171
                     /label=pBR322ori-F
                     /note="pBR322 origin, forward primer"
     primer_bind     3405..3422
                     /label=L4440
                     /note="L4440 vector, forward primer"
     primer_bind     3588..3610
                     /label=pGEX 3'
                     /note="pGEX vectors, reverse primer"
     primer_bind     3748..3767
                     /label=pBRrevBam
                     /note="pBR322 vectors, tet region, downstream of BamHI,
                     reverse primer"
     CDS             complement(3947..4825)
                     /codon_start=1
                     /gene="araC"
                     /product="L-arabinose regulatory protein"
                     /label=araC
                     /translation="MAEAQNDPLLPGYSFNAHLVAGLTPIEANGYLDFFIDRPLGMKGY
                     ILNLTIRGQGVVKNQGREFVCRPGDILLFPPGEIHHYGRHPEAREWYHQWVYFRPRAYW
                     HEWLNWPSIFANTGFFRPDEAHQPHFSDLFGQIINAGQGEGRYSELLAINLLEQLLLRR
                     MEAINESLHPPMDNRVREACQYISDHLADSNFDIASVAQHVCLSPSRLSHLFRQQLGIS
                     VLSWREDQRISQAKLLLSTTRMPIATVGRNVGFDDQLYFSRVFKKCTGASPSEFRAGCE
                     EKVNDVAVKLS"
ORIGIN
        1 ctcccgccat tcagagaaga aaccaattgt ccatattgca tcagacattg ccgtcactgc
       61 gtcttttact ggctcttctc gctaaccaaa ccggtaaccc cgcttattaa aagcattctg
      121 taacaaagcg ggaccaaagc catgacaaaa acgcgtaaca aaagtgtcta taatcacggc
      181 agaaaagtcc acattgatta tttgcacggc gtcacacttt gctatgccat agcattttta
      241 tccataagat tagcggatcc tacctgacgc tttttatcgc aactctctac tgtttctcca
      301 tacccgtttt tttgggctag caggaggaat tcaccatgac tattaaatta ttagatgaat
      361 tcttaaaaaa gcatgatttg acgaggtatc agttaagcaa attaactggt atctcacaaa
      421 acactttaaa agaccagaac gaaaaaccgt taaataaata tactgtttca atactacgct
      481 cgctatcgtt gatttcgggt ttatctgtat cagatgtttt gtttgaatta gaagacatag
      541 aaaaaaattc tgacgatctt gcaggattta aacacctgtt agacaagtac aaactctcat
      601 ttcctgcaca agaattcgaa ttatactgct taatcaaaga gtttgagtct gctaatattg
      661 aagtacttcc ttttacgttc aatagatttg aaaacgaaga acatgtaaat ataaaaaaag
      721 atgtttgtaa agcgttagaa aatgctatca ccgtgttaaa agagaagaaa aatgagttac
      781 tttgataagt ttaaaaggaa ggaactcaga agtgaaacgc cgtagcgccg atggtagtgt
      841 ggggtctccc catgcgagag tagggaactg ccaggcatca aataaaacga aaggctcagt
      901 cgaaagactg ggcctttcgt tttatctgtt gtttgtcggt gaacgctctc ctgagtagga
      961 caaatccgcc gggagcggat ttgaacgttg cgaagcaacg gcccggaggg tggcgggcag
     1021 gacgcccgcc ataaactgcc aggcatcaaa ttaagcagaa ggccatcctg acggatggcc
     1081 tttttgcgtt tctacaaact cttttgttta tttttctaaa tacattcaaa tatgtatccg
     1141 ctcatgagac aataaccctg ataaatgctt caataatatt gaaaaaggaa gagtatgagt
     1201 attcaacatt tccgtgtcgc ccttattccc ttttttgcgg cattttgcct tcctgttttt
     1261 gctcacccag aaacgctggt gaaagtaaaa gatgctgaag atcagttggg tgcacgagtg
     1321 ggttacatcg aactggatct caacagcggt aagatccttg agagttttcg ccccgaagaa
     1381 cgttttccaa tgatgagcac ttttaaagtt ctgctatgtg gcgcggtatt atcccgtgtt
     1441 gacgccgggc aagagcaact cggtcgccgc atacactatt ctcagaatga cttggttgag
     1501 tactcaccag tcacagaaaa gcatcttacg gatggcatga cagtaagaga attatgcagt
     1561 gctgccataa ccatgagtga taacactgcg gccaacttac ttctgacaac gatcggagga
     1621 ccgaaggagc taaccgcttt tttgcacaac atgggggatc atgtaactcg ccttgatcgt
     1681 tgggaaccgg agctgaatga agccatacca aacgacgagc gtgacaccac gatgcctgta
     1741 gcaatggcaa caacgttgcg caaactatta actggcgaac tacttactct agcttcccgg
     1801 caacaattaa tagactggat ggaggcggat aaagttgcag gaccacttct gcgctcggcc
     1861 cttccggctg gctggtttat tgctgataaa tctggagccg gtgagcgtgg gtctcgcggt
     1921 atcattgcag cactggggcc agatggtaag ccctcccgta tcgtagttat ctacacgacg
     1981 gggagtcagg caactatgga tgaacgaaat agacagatcg ctgagatagg tgcctcactg
     2041 attaagcatt ggtaactgtc agaccaagtt tactcatata tactttagat tgattnnnnn
     2101 nnnnnnnnnn nnnnnnnnnn nnnnnnnnnn nnnnnnnnnn nnnnnnnnnn nnnnnnnnnn
     2161 nnnnnnnnnn nnnnnnnnnn nnnnnnnnnn nnnnnnnnnn nnnnnnnnnn nnnnnnnnnn
     2221 cnnnnnnnnn nnnnnnnnnn nnnnnnnnnn nnnnnnnnnn nnnnnnnnnn nnnnnnnnnn
     2281 nnnnnnnnnn nnnnnnnnnn nnnnnnnnnn nnnnnnnnnn nnnnnnnnnn nnnnnnnnnn
     2341 nnnnnnnnnn nnnnnnnnnn nncctttgac gttggagtcc acgttcttta atagtggact
     2401 cttgttccaa actggaacaa cactcaaccc tatctcgggc tattcttttg atttataagg
     2461 gattttgccg atttcggcct attggttaaa aaatgagctg atttaacaaa aatttaacgc
     2521 gaattttaac aaaatattaa cgtttacaat ttaaaaggat ctaggtgaag atcctttttg
     2581 ataatctcat gaccaaaatc ccttaacgtg agttttcgtt ccactgagcg tcagaccccg
     2641 tagaaaagat caaaggatct tcttgagatc ctttttttct gcgcgtaatc tgctgcttgc
     2701 aaacaaaaaa accaccgcta ccagcggtgg tttgtttgcc ggatcaagag ctaccaactc
     2761 tttttccgaa ggtaactggc ttcagcagag cgcagatacc aaatactgtc cttctagtgt
     2821 agccgtagtt aggccaccac ttcaagaact ctgtagcacc gcctacatac ctcgctctgc
     2881 taatcctgtt accagtggct gctgccagtg gcgataagtc gtgtcttacc gggttggact
     2941 caagacgata gttaccggat aaggcgcagc ggtcgggctg aacggggggt tcgtgcacac
     3001 agcccagctt ggagcgaacg acctacaccg aactgagata cctacagcgt gagctatgag
     3061 aaagcgccac gcttcccgaa gggagaaagg cggacaggta tccggtaagc ggcagggtcg
     3121 gaacaggaga gcgcacgagg gagcttccag ggggaaacgc ctggtatctt tatagtcctg
     3181 tcgggtttcg ccacctctga cttgagcgtc gatttttgtg atgctcgtca ggggggcgga
     3241 gcctatggaa aaacgccagc aacgcggcct ttttacggtt cctggccttt tgctggcctt
     3301 ttgctcacat gttctttcct gcgttatccc ctgattctgt ggataaccgt attaccgcct
     3361 ttgagtgagc tgataccgct cgccgcagcc gaacgaccga gcgcagcgag tcagtgagcg
     3421 aggaagcgga agagcgcctg atgcggtatt ttctccttac gcatctgtgc ggtatttcac
     3481 accgcatagg gtcatggctg cgccccgaca cccgccaaca cccgctgacg cgccctgacg
     3541 ggcttgtctg ctcccggcat ccgcttacag acaagctgtg accgtctccg ggagctgcat
     3601 gtgtcagagg ttttcaccgt catcaccgaa acgcgcgagg cagaaggaga tggcgcccaa
     3661 cagtcccccg gccacggggc ctgccaccat acccacgccg aaacaagcgc tcatgagccc
     3721 gaagtggcga gcccgatctt ccccatcggt gatgtcggcg atataggcgc cagcaaccgc
     3781 acctgtggcg ccggtgatgc cggccacgat gcgtccggcg tagaggatct gctcatgttt
     3841 gacagcttat catcgatgca taatgtgcct gtcaaatgga cgaagcaggg attctgcaaa
     3901 ccctatgcta ctccgtcaag ccgtcaattg tctgattcgt taccaattat gacaacttga
     3961 cggctacatc attcactttt tcttcacaac cggcacggaa ctcgctcggg ctggccccgg
     4021 tgcatttttt aaatacccgc gagaaataga gttgatcgtc aaaaccaaca ttgcgaccga
     4081 cggtggcgat aggcatccgg gtggtgctca aaagcagctt cgcctggctg atacgttggt
     4141 cctcgcgcca gcttaagacg ctaatcccta actgctggcg gaaaagatgt gacagacgcg
     4201 acggcgacaa gcaaacatgc tgtgcgacgc tggcgatatc aaaattgctg tctgccaggt
     4261 gatcgctgat gtactgacaa gcctcgcgta cccgattatc catcggtgga tggagcgact
     4321 cgttaatcgc ttccatgcgc cgcagtaaca attgctcaag cagatttatc gccagcagct
     4381 ccgaatagcg cccttcccct tgcccggcgt taatgatttg cccaaacagg tcgctgaaat
     4441 gcggctggtg cgcttcatcc gggcgaaaga accccgtatt ggcaaatatt gacggccagt
     4501 taagccattc atgccagtag gcgcgcggac gaaagtaaac ccactggtga taccattcgc
     4561 gagcctccgg atgacgaccg tagtgatgaa tctctcctgg cgggaacagc aaaatatcac
     4621 ccggtcggca aacaaattct cgtccctgat ttttcaccac cccctgaccg cgaatggtga
     4681 gattgagaat ataacctttc attcccagcg gtcggtcgat aaaaaaatcg agataaccgt
     4741 tggcctcaat cggcgttaaa cccgccacca gatgggcatt aaacgagtat cccggcagca
     4801 ggggatcatt ttgcgcttca gccatacttt tcata
//
