[The description below was written by a language model from this plasmid's Addgene catalogue record and the feature table of its GenBank file.]
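Description:
pRAU168 is a 4,835 bp circular bacterial expression plasmid built on the pBAD24 backbone for arabinose-inducible production of AcrIIA1 (locus LMOG_03146), an anti-CRISPR protein whose gene comes from Listeria monocytogenes. The insert was introduced by Gibson assembly downstream of the E. coli araBAD promoter. The araC regulator gene is carried on the same plasmid and is transcribed divergently from that promoter. AraC represses araBAD in the absence of L-arabinose and activates it when the sugar is present, so expression of the insert can be kept low and then switched on or titrated. Tandem rrnB T1 and T2 terminators lie downstream of the cloning region and stop transcription from running into the rest of the vector.

The feature table does not annotate the acrIIA1 coding sequence itself. It presumably occupies the unannotated interval between the araBAD promoter and the rrnB T1 terminator, and no epitope or purification tags are recorded. Propagation in E. coli relies on a ColE1/pMB1-family origin. The automated annotation labels this origin as high copy, whereas the catalogue entry lists the plasmid as low copy. Selection is by ampicillin through the bla beta-lactamase gene, driven by its own promoter. An f1 phage origin is also present, which allows single-stranded DNA to be produced with helper phage.

The plasmid comes from work describing bacteriophage-encoded proteins that inhibit CRISPR-Cas9. Its stated purpose is bacterial expression of AcrIIA1, which suits it to testing the inhibitor's effect on Cas9 activity in bacterial cells under controlled induction.
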