Addgene plasmid #86834: pRAU168
Purpose: bacterial expression of AcrIIA1
Depositing lab: Joseph Bondy-Denomy. Depositing organization: University of California, San Francisco (UCSF). Publication: Inhibition of CRISPR-Cas9 with Bacteriophage Proteins. Rauch BJ, Silvis MR, Hultquist JF, Waters CS, McGregor MJ, Krogan NJ, Bondy-Denomy J. Cell. 2016 Dec 22. pii: S0092-8674(16)31683-X. doi: 10.1016/j.cell.2016.12.009. PubMed 28041849.
Backbone
  Vector backbone: pBAD24
  Vector type: Bacterial Expression
Growth in bacteria
  Bacterial resistance: Ampicillin, 100 μg/mL
  Growth temperature: 37°C
  Growth strain: DH5alpha
  Copy number: Low Copy
Gene/Insert
  Gene/Insert name: acrIIA1 (alt name: LMOG_03146)
  Species: Listeria monocytogenes
  Promoter: araBAD
  Cloning method: Gibson Cloning
  Sequencing primers: 5′ pBAD-F; 3′ pBAD-R
Terms and licenses: Academic/Nonprofit Terms; Industry Terms: Not Available to Industry
How to cite: pRAU168 was a gift from Joseph Bondy-Denomy (Addgene plasmid # 86834 ; http://n2t.net/addgene:86834 ; RRID:Addgene_86834)
